>Addgene plasmid #37705 | pUASP YFP Rab8 WT | addgene partial sequence | sequence record 55993 | EGFP-C 5'-CATGGTCCTGCTGGAGTTCGTG-3'
ATGGACGAGCTGTACAGTCCGGACTCAGATCTCGAGCTCAAGCTTCGAATTCTGCAGTCGACGGTACCGC
GGGCCCGGGATCATCAACAAGTTTGTACAAAAAAGCAGGCTTAATGGCCAAAACCTACGACTATCTGTTC
AAACTGCTCCTGATCGGTGACTCCGGAGTGGGCAAGAACTGCATCCTCTTCCGATTCTCTGAGGACGCCT
TCAACACAACGTTTATATCCACAATAGGTATCGATTTTAAAATTAGAACAATTGAATTAGATAACAAGAA
GATTAAGCTGCAGATATGGGACACTGCCGGCCAGGAGCGTTTTCGCACAATCACCACGGCCTATTACAGA
GGTGCCATGGGCATCATGCTGGTATATGACATAACCCAGGAAAAGTCCTTCGAGAACATCAAAAACTGGA
TCAGGAATATCGAGGAAAATGCGTCCGCCGATGTCGAGAAAATGCTGCTGGGAAACAAGTGCGAATTGAC
CGATAAGCGACAGGTTTCAAAAGAGCGCGGCGAACAATTGGCCATCGAGTATGGCATCAAGTTCATGGAG
ACCTCCGCGAAGGCCAGCATTAACGTGGAAGAAGCCTTCCTCACCCTAGCCAGTGATATCAAAGCGAAAA
CGGAAAAGCGAATGGAGGCGAACAACCCACCCAAGGGCGGCCATCAGCTGAAACCGATGGACAGTCGGAC
GAAGGACAGTTGGTTGTCCAGGTGCAGTCTGCTTTGAAACCCAGCTTTCTTGTACAAAGTGGTTGATGAT
CCTCTAGAGTCGACCTCGAACGTTAACGTTAACGTAACGTTAACTCGAGGAGCTTGATAACATTATACCT
AAACCCATGGTCAAGAGTAAACATTTCTGC
