>Addgene plasmid #37705 | pUASP YFP Rab8 WT | addgene partial sequence | sequence record 59066 | EGFP-C 5'-CATGGTCCTGCTGGAGTTCGTG-3'
AGTCCGGACTCAGATCTCGAGCTCAAGCTTCGAATTCTGCAGTCGACGGTACCGCGGGCCCGGGATCATC
AACAAGTTTGTACAAAAAAGCAGGCTTAATGGCCAAAACCTACGACTATCTGTTCAAACTGCTCCTGATC
GGTGACTCCGGAGTGGGCAAGACCTGCATCCTCTTCCGATTCTCTGAGGACGCCTTCAACACAACGTTTA
TATCCACAATAGGTATCGATTTTAAAATTAGAACAATTGAATTAGATAACAAGAAGATTAAGCTGCAGAT
ATGGGACACTGCCGGCCAGGAGCGTTTTCGCACAATCACCACGGCCTATTACAGAGGTGCCATGGGCATC
ATGCTGGTATATGACATAACCCAGGAAAAGTCCTTCGAGAACATCAAAAACTGGATCAGGAATATCGAGG
AAAATGCGTCCGCCGATGTCGAGAAAATGCTGCTGGGAAACAAGTGCGAATTGACCGATAAGCGACAGGT
TTCAAAAGAGCGCGGCGAACAATTGGCCATCGAGTATGGCATCAAGTTCATGGAGACCTCCGCGAAGGCC
AGCATTAACGTGGAAGAAGCCTTCCTCACCCTAGCCAGTGATATCAAAGCGAAAACGGAAAAGCGAATGG
AGGCGAACAACCCACCCAAGGGCGGCCATCAGCTGAAACCGATGGACAGTCGGACGAAGGACAGTTGGTT
GTCCAGGTGCAGTCTGCTTTGAAACCCAGCTTTCTTGTACAAAGTGGTTGATGATCCTCTAGAGTCGACC
TCGAACGT
