[The description below was written by a language model from this plasmid's Addgene catalogue record.]
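Description:
pUASP YFP Rab8 WT is a Drosophila expression plasmid built on the pUASP backbone (listed as 9,939 bp without insert) and carrying the wild-type coding sequence of the D. melanogaster small GTPase Rab8 (CG8287). It is propagated in E. coli under ampicillin selection. The copy number is recorded as unknown, and no feature table is supplied, so the bacterial origin and any fly transformation marker or transposon elements cannot be confirmed from the record itself.

The insert was introduced by Gateway recombination downstream of a YFP coding sequence that is part of the backbone, producing an N-terminal YFP–Rab8 fusion. N-terminal tagging is the usual choice for Rab proteins because their C-terminal cysteine motif must remain free for the prenylation that anchors them to membranes. The promoter field reads "GAL4", which indicates GAL4-responsive expression. pUASP-type vectors place GAL4 upstream activating sequences in front of a minimal promoter, so the fusion is silent until a GAL4 driver is present. In general, the UASp design is favoured where expression in the female germline as well as somatic tissues is wanted.

The construct belongs to a systematic collection of tagged Drosophila Rab proteins. The "WT" label distinguishes it from mutant forms, although the record does not describe any such variants. Its expected use is tissue-specific, GAL4-driven expression of fluorescent Rab8 in flies, to visualise the protein's subcellular localisation and to study the membrane-trafficking compartments and pathways it marks.
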