Addgene plasmid #37705: pUASP YFP Rab8 WT
Depositing lab: Matthew Scott. Depositing organization: Stanford University. Publication: Thirty-one flavors of Drosophila rab proteins. Zhang J, Schulze KL, Hiesinger PR, Suyama K, Wang S, Fish M, Acar M, Hoskins RA, Bellen HJ, Scott MP. Genetics. 2007 Jun;176(2):1307-22. Epub 2007 Apr 3. 10.1534/genetics.106.066761 PubMed 17409086.
Backbone
  Vector backbone: pUASP
  Backbone size w/o insert (bp): 9939
  Vector type: Insect Expression ; Drosophila
Growth in bacteria
  Bacterial resistance: Ampicillin, 100 μg/mL
  Growth temperature: 37°C
  Growth strain: Top10
  Copy number: Unknown
Gene/Insert
  Gene/Insert name: Rab8
  Species: D. melanogaster (fly)
  Entrez Gene: Rab8 (a.k.a. Dmel_CG8287, AAF49101, CG8287, DRAB8, DRab8, Dm Rab8, DmRab8, Dmel\CG8287, O18338, Rab-r8, dm-Rab8, l(3)76BDu, rab8)
  Promoter: GAL4
  Tag / fusion protein: YFP (N terminal on backbone)
  Cloning method: Gateway Cloning
  Sequencing primers: 5′ EGFP-C; 3′ pUASp-3 5'-AGGTTTAACCAGGGGATGCT
Terms and licenses: Academic/Nonprofit Terms; Industry Terms: Not Available to Industry
How to cite: pUASP YFP Rab8 WT was a gift from Matthew Scott (Addgene plasmid # 37705 ; http://n2t.net/addgene:37705 ; RRID:Addgene_37705)
